>Addgene plasmid #70105 | hSERT-N1-pEYFP | depositor full sequence | sequence record 124851 | hSERT-N1-pEYFP sequence 6640 bps
TAGTTATTAATAGTAATCAATTACGGGGTCATTAGTTCATAGCCCATATATGGAGTTCCGCGTTACATAA
CTTACGGTAAATGGCCCGCCTGGCTGACCGCCCAACGACCCCCGCCCATTGACGTCAATAATGACGTATG
TTCCCATAGTAACGCCAATAGGGACTTTCCATTGACGTCAATGGGTGGAGTATTTACGGTAAACTGCCCA
CTTGGCAGTACATCAAGTGTATCATATGCCAAGTACGCCCCCTATTGACGTCAATGACGGTAAATGGCCC
GCCTGGCATTATGCCCAGTACATGACCTTATGGGACTTTCCTACTTGGCAGTACATCTACGTATTAGTCA
TCGCTATTACCATGGTGATGCGGTTTTGGCAGTACATCAATGGGCGTGGATAGCGGTTTGACTCACGGGG
ATTTCCAAGTCTCCACCCCATTGACGTCAATGGGAGTTTGTTTTGGCACCAAAATCAACGGGACTTTCCA
AAATGTCGTAACAACTCCGCCCCATTGACGCAAATGGGCGGTAGGCGTGTACGGTGGGAGGTCTATATAA
GCAGAGCTGGTTTAGTGAACCGTCAGATCCGCTAGCGCTACCGGACTCAGATCTCGAGCTCAAGCTTCTA
CACCATCCGTCCCGATGGAGACGACGCCCTTGAATTCTCAGAAGCAGCTATCAGCGTGTGAAGATGGAGA
AGATTGTCAGGAAAACGGAGTTCTACAGAAGGTTGTTCCCACCCCAGGGGACAAAGTGGAGTCCGGGCAA
ATATCCAATGGGTACTCAGCAGTTCCAAGTCCTGGTGCGGGAGATGACACACGGCACTCTATCCCAGCGA
CCACCACCACCCTAGTGGCTGAGCTTCATCAAGGGGAACGGGAGACCTGGGGCAAGAAGGTGGATTTCCT
TCTCTCAGTGATTGGCTATGCTGTGGACCTGGGCAATGTCTGGCGCTTCCCCTACATATGTTACCAGAAT
GGAGGGGGGGCATTCCTCCTCCCCTACACCATCATGGCCATTTTTGGGGGAATCCCGCTCTTTTACATGG
AGCTCGCACTGGGACAGTACCACCGAAATGGATGCATTTCAATATGGAGGAAAATCTGCCCGATTTTCAA
AGGGATTGGTTATGCCATCTGCATCATTGCCTTTTACATTGCTTCCTACTACAACACCATCATGGCCTGG
GCGCTATACTACCTCATCTCCTCCTTCACGGACCAGCTGCCCTGGACCAGCTGCAAGAACTCCTGGAACA
CTGGCAACTGCACCAATTACTTCTCCGAGGACAACATCACCTGGACCCTCCATTCCACGTCCCCTGCTGA
AGAATTTTACACGCGCCACGTCCTGCAGATCCACCGGTCTAAGGGGCTCCAGGACCTGGGGGGCATCAGC
TGGCAGCTGGCCCTCTGCATCATGCTGATCTTCACTGTTATCTACTTCAGCATCTGGAAAGGCGTCAAGA
CCTCTGGCAAGGTGGTGTGGGTGACAGCCACCTTCCCTTATATCATCCTTTCTGTCCTGCTGGTGAGGGG
TGCCACCCTCCCTGGAGCCTGGAGGGGTGTTCTCTTCTACTTGAAACCCAATTGGCAGAAACTCCTGGAG
ACAGGGGTGTGGATAGATGCAGCCGCTCAGATCTTCTTCTCTCTTGGTCCGGGCTTTGGGGTCCTGCTGG
CTTTTGCTAGCTACAACAAGTTCAACAACAACTGCTACCAAGATGCCCTGGTGACCAGCGTGGTGAACTG
CATGACGAGCTTCGTTTCGGGATTTGTCATCTTCACAGTGCTCGGTTACATGGCTGAGATGAGGAATGAA
GATGTGTCTGAGGTGGCCAAAGACGCAGGTCCCAGCCTCCTCTTCATCACGTATGCAGAAGCGATAGCCA
ACATGCCAGCGTCCACTTTCTTTGCCATCATCTTCTTTCTGATGTTAATCACGCTGGGCTTGGACAGCAC
GTTTGCAGGCTTGGAGGGGGTGATCACGGCTGTGCTGGATGAGTTCCCACACGTCTGGGCCAAGCGCCGG
GAGCGGTTCGTGCTCGCCGTGGTCATCACCTGCTTCTTTGGATCCCTGGTCACCCTGACTTTTGGAGGGG
CCTACGTGGTGAAGCTGCTGGAGGAGTATGCCACGGGGCCCGCAGTGCTCACTGTCGCGCTGATCGAAGC
AGTCGCTGTGTCTTGGTTCTATGGCATCACTCAGTTCTGCAGGGACGTGAAGGAAATGCTCGGCTTCAGC
CCGGGGTGGTTCTGGAGGATCTGCTGGGTGGCCATCAGCCCTCTGTTTCTCCTGTTCATCATTTGCAGTT
TTCTGATGAGCCCGCCACAACTACGACTTTTCCAATATAATTATCCTTACTGGAGTATCATCTTGGGTTA
CTGCATAGGAACCTCATCTTTCATTTGCATCCCCACATATATAGCTTATCGGTTGATCATCACTCCAGGG
ACATTTAAAGAGCGTATTATTAAAAGTATTACCCCAGAAACACCAACAGAAATTCCTTGTGGGGACATCC
GCTTGAATGCTGTGGGAATTCTGCAGTCGACGGTACCGCGGGCCCGGGATCCACCGGTCGCCACCATGGT
GAGCAAGGGCGAGGAGCTGTTCACCGGGGTGGTGCCCATCCTGGTCGAGCTGGACGGCGACGTAAACGGC
CACAAGTTCAGCGTGTCCGGCGAGGGCGAGGGCGATGCCACCTACGGCAAGCTGACCCTGAAGTTCATCT
GCACCACCGGCAAGCTGCCCGTGCCCTGGCCCACCCTCGTGACCACCTTCGGCTACGGCCTGCAGTGCTT
CGCCCGCTACCCCGACCACATGAAGCAGCACGACTTCTTCAAGTCCGCCATGCCCGAAGGCTACGTCCAG
GAGCGCACCATCTTCTTCAAGGACGACGGCAACTACAAGACCCGCGCCGAGGTGAAGTTCGAGGGCGACA
CCCTGGTGAACCGCATCGAGCTGAAGGGCATCGACTTCAAGGAGGACGGCAACATCCTGGGGCACAAGCT
GGAGTACAACTACAACAGCCACAACGTCTATATCATGGCCGACAAGCAGAAGAACGGCATCAAGGTGAAC
TTCAAGATCCGCCACAACATCGAGGACGGCAGCGTGCAGCTCGCCGACCACTACCAGCAGAACACCCCCA
TCGGCGACGGCCCCGTGCTGCTGCCCGACAACCACTACCTGAGCTACCAGTCCGCCCTGAGCAAAGACCC
CAACGAGAAGCGCGATCACATGGTCCTGCTGGAGTTCGTGACCGCCGCCGGGATCACTCTCGGCATGGAC
GAGCTGTACAAGTAAAGCGGCCGCGACTCTAGATCATAATCAGCCATACCACATTTGTAGAGGTTTTACT
TGCTTTAAAAAACCTCCCACACCTCCCCCTGAACCTGAAACATAAAATGAATGCAATTGTTGTTGTTAAC
TTGTTTATTGCAGCTTATAATGGTTACAAATAAAGCAATAGCATCACAAATTTCACAAATAAAGCATTTT
TTTCACTGCATTCTAGTTGTGGTTTGTCCAAACTCATCAATGTATCTTAAGGCGTAAATTGTAAGCGTTA
ATATTTTGTTAAAATTCGCGTTAAATTTTTGTTAAATCAGCTCATTTTTTAACCAATAGGCCGAAATCGG
CAAAATCCCTTATAAATCAAAAGAATAGACCGAGATAGGGT
[37 nt withheld, positions 3682-3718]
AAAGAACGTGGACTCCAACGTCAAAGG
[49 nt withheld, positions 3746-3794]
T
[91 nt withheld, positions 3796-3886]
G
[124 nt withheld, positions 3888-4011]
CAGGTGGCACTTTTCGGGGAAATGTGCGCGGAACCCCTATTTGTTTATTTTTCTAAATACATTCAAATAT
GTATCCGCTCATGAGACAATAACCCTGATAAATGCTTCAATAATATTGAAAAAGGAAGAGTCCTGAGGCG
GAAAGAACCAGCTGTGGAATGTGTGTCAGTTAGGGTGTGGAAAGTCCCCAGGCTCCCCAGCAGGCAGAAG
TATGCAAAGCATGCATCTCAATTAGTCAGCAACCAGGTGTGGAAAGTCCCCAGGCTCCCCAGCAGGCAGA
AGTATGCAAAGCATGCATCTCAATTAGTCAGCAACCATAGTCCCGCCCCTAACTCCGCCCATCCCGCCCC
TAACTCCGCCCAGTTCCGCCCATTCTCCGCCCCATGGCTGACTAATTTTTTTTATTTATGCAGAGGCCGA
GGCCGCCTCGGCCTCTGAGCTATTCCAGAAGTAGTGAGGAGGCTTTTTTGGAGGCCTAGGCTTTTGCAAA
GATCGATCAAGAGACAGGATGAGGATCGTTTCGCATGATTGAACAAGATGGATTGCACGCAGGTTCTCCG
GCCGCTTGGGTGGAGAGGCTATTCGGCTATGACTGGGCACAACAGACAATCGGCTGCTCTGATGCCGCCG
TGTTCCGGCTGTCAGCGCAGGGGCGCCCGGTTCTTTTTGTCAAGACCGACCTGTCCGGTGCCCTGAATGA
ACTGCAAGACGAGGCAGCGCGGCTATCGTGGCTGGCCACGACGGGCGTTCCTTGCGCAGCTGTGCTCGAC
GTTGTCACTGAAGCGGGAAGGGACTGGCTGCTATTGGGCGAAGTGCCGGGGCAGGATCTCCTGTCATCTC
ACCTTGCTCCTGCCGAGAAAGTATCCATCATGGCTGATGCAATGCGGCGGCTGCATACGCTTGATCCGGC
TACCTGCCCATTCGACCACCAAGCGAAACATCGCATCGAGCGAGCACGTACTCGGATGGAAGCCGGTCTT
GTCGATCAGGATGATCTGGACGAAGAGCATCAGGGGCTCGCGCCAGCCGAACTGTTCGCCAGGCTCAAGG
CGAGCATGCCCGACGGCGAGGATCTCGTCGTGACCCATGGCGATGCCTGCTTGCCGAATATCATGGTGGA
AAATGGCCGCTTTTCTGGATTCATCGACTGTGGCCGGCTGGGTGTGGCGGACCGCTATCAGGACATAGCG
TTGGCTACCCGTGATATTGCTGAAGAGCTTGGCGGCGAATGGGCTGACCGCTTCCTCGTGCTTTACGGTA
TCGCCGCTCCCGATTCGCAGCGCATCGCCTTCTATCGCCTTCTTGACGAGTTCTTCTGAGCGGGACTCTG
GGGTTCGAAATGACCGACCAAGCGACGCCCAACCTGCCATCACGAGATTTCGATTCCACCGCCGCCTTCT
ATGAAAGGTTGGGCTTCGGAATCGTTTTCCGGGACGCCGGCTGGATGATCCTCCAGCGCGGGGATCTCAT
GCTGGAGTTCTTCGCCCACCCTAGGGGGAGGCTAACTGAAACACGGAAGGAGACAATACCGGAAGGAACC
CGCGCTATGACGGCAATAAAAAGACAGAATAAAACGCACGGTGTTGGGTCGTTTGTTCATAAACGCGGGG
TTCGGTCCCAGGGCTGGCACTCTGTCGATACCCCACCGAGACCCCATTGGGGCCAATACGCCCGCGTTTC
TTCCTTTTCCCCACCCCACCCCCCAAGTTCGGGTGAAGGCCCAGGGCTCGCAGCCAACGTCGGGGCGGCA
GGCCCTGCCATAGCCTCAGGTTACTCATATATACTTTAGATTGATTTAAAACTTCATTTTTAATTTAAAA
GGATCTAGGTGAAGATCCTTTTTGATAATCTCATGACCAAAATCCCTTAACGTGAGTTTTCGTTCCACTG
AGCGTCAGACCCCGTAGAAAAGATCAAAGGATCTTCTTGAGATCCTTTTTTTCTGCGCGTAATCTGCTGC
TTGCAAACAAAAAAACCACCGCTACCAGCGGTGGTTTGTTTGCCGGATCAAGAGCTACCAACTCTTTTTC
CGAAGGTAACTGGCTTCAGCAGAGCGCAGATACCAAATACTGTCCTTCTAGTGTAGCCGTAGTTAGGCCA
CCACTTCAAGAACTCTGTAGCACCGCCTACATACCTCGCTCTGCTAATCCTGTTACCAGTGGCTGCTGCC
AGTGGCGATAAGTCGTGTCTTACCGGGTTGGACTCAAGACGATAGTTACCGGATAAGGCGCAGCGGTCGG
GCTGAACGGGGGGTTCGTGCACACAGCCCAGCTTGGAGCGAACGACCTACACCGAACTGAGATACCTACA
GCGTGAGCTATGAGAAAGCGCCACGCTTCCCGAAGGGAGAAAGGCGGACAGGTATCCGGTAAGCGGCAGG
GTCGGAACAGGAGAGCGCACGAGGGAGCTTCCAGGGGGAAACGCCTGGTATCTTTATAGTCCTGTCGGGT
TTCGCCACCTCTGACTTGAGCGTCGATTTTTGTGATGCTCGTCAGGGGGGCGGAGCCTATGGAAAAACGC
CAGCAACGCGGCCTTTTTACGGTTCCTGGCCTTTTGCTGGCCTTTTGCTCACATGTTCTTTCCTGCGTTA
TCCCCTGATTCTGTGGATAACCGTATTACCGCCATGCAT
Features (pLannotate 1.2.2; 16 found; start..end, strand, type, name):
     61..364     +  enhancer       CMV enhancer: human cytomegalovirus immediate early enhancer
    365..568     +  promoter       CMV promoter: human cytomegalovirus (CMV) immediate early promoter
    591..628     +  misc_feature   MCS (fragment): multiple cloning site
    645..2534    +  CDS            SLC6A4: SC6A4_HUMAN - Also known as HTT, SERT. Experimental evidence at protein level: Swiss-Prot protein existence level 1. Serotonin transporter whose primary function in the central nervous system involves the regulation of serotonergic signaling via transport of serotonin molecules from the synaptic cleft back into the pre-synaptic terminal for re-utilization. Plays a key role in mediating regulation of the availability of serotonin to other receptors of serotonergic systems. Terminates the action of serotonin and recycles it in a sodium-dependent manner. From Homo sapiens (Human).
   2536..2572    +  misc_feature   MCS (fragment): multiple cloning site
   2586..3305    +  CDS            EYFP: enhanced YFP mammalian codon-optimized
   3322..3405    +  CDS            large T antigen (fragment): large T antigen from SV40 (simian virus 40)
   3428..3549    +  polyA_signal   SV40 poly(A) signal: SV40 polyadenylation signal
   3583..4011    -  rep_origin     f1 ori (sequence partly withheld): f1 bacteriophage origin of replication; arrow indicates direction of (+) strand synthesis
   4038..4142    +  promoter       AmpR promoter: bla
   4144..4501    +  promoter       SV40 promoter: SV40 enhancer and early promoter
   4536..5330    +  CDS            NeoR/KanR: aminoglycoside phosphotransferase from Tn5; aph(3')-II (or nptII); confers resistance to neomycin, kanamycin, and G418 (Geneticin®)
   5351..5503    +  CDS            ble (fragment): BLE_KLEPN - Experimental evidence at protein level: Swiss-Prot protein existence level 1. Binding protein with a strong affinity to the bleomycin family of antibiotics. Binds to CL990; an antimitotic-antibiotic compound. From Klebsiella pneumoniae.
   5562..5609    +  polyA_signal   HSV TK poly(A) signal: herpes simplex virus thymidine kinase polyadenylation signal (Cole and Stacy, 1985)
   5700..5716    -  polyA_signal   bGH poly(A) signal (fragment): bovine growth hormone polyadenylation signal
   5938..6526    +  rep_origin     ori: high-copy-number ColE1/pMB1/pBR322/pUC origin of replication
