[The description below was written by a language model from this plasmid's Addgene catalogue record and pLannotate feature annotations shown in this document.]
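Description:
hSERT-N1-pEYFP is a mammalian expression plasmid built on the Clontech pEYFP-N1 backbone. It encodes the human serotonin transporter (SERT, gene SLC6A4) fused at its C terminus to enhanced yellow fluorescent protein. The annotated sequence is 6,640 nt long. The SERT coding region was inserted between the HindIII and EcoRI sites of the multiple cloning site, both of which remain intact. It sits downstream of the human cytomegalovirus immediate early enhancer and promoter. A short stretch of residual polylinker separates it from the mammalian codon-optimized EYFP open reading frame supplied by the backbone, and an SV40 polyadenylation signal terminates the transcript. The result is constitutive expression of a single transporter-YFP fusion protein in transfected cells.

The plasmid replicates in E. coli from a high-copy ColE1/pUC-type origin and also carries an f1 phage origin, which permits single-stranded DNA production. Selection relies on one Tn5 aminoglycoside phosphotransferase (NeoR/KanR) gene placed behind tandem promoters. A bacterial bla-type promoter drives it for kanamycin resistance in bacteria, and the SV40 enhancer/early promoter drives it for G418 selection of stable mammalian lines, with an HSV TK polyadenylation signal at its end. The short large T antigen, ble and bGH poly(A) fragments flagged by the automated annotation are probably backbone remnants or partial matches, not functional elements.

SERT is a sodium-dependent transporter that clears serotonin from the synaptic cleft. A fluorescently tagged version lets the transporter's expression and localization be followed in living cells. The associated publication examined interaction domains that support SERT oligomer formation, which suggests the fusion was used in fluorescence-based studies of transporter self-association.
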