Addgene plasmid #70105: hSERT-N1-pEYFP
Purpose: mammalian expression of hSERT with C-terminal YFP fusion
Depositing lab: Harald Sitte. Depositing organization: Medical University of Vienna. Publication: Identification of an additional interaction domain in transmembrane domains 11 and 12 that supports oligomer formation in the human serotonin transporter. Just H, Sitte HH, Schmid JA, Freissmuth M, Kudlacek O. J Biol Chem. 2004 Feb 20;279(8):6650-7. Epub 2003 Dec 5. 10.1074/jbc.M306092200 PubMed 14660642.
Backbone
  Vector backbone: pEYFP-N1
  Backbone manufacturer: Clontech
  Vector type: Mammalian Expression
  Selectable markers: Neomycin (select with G418)
Growth in bacteria
  Bacterial resistance: Kanamycin, 50 μg/mL
  Growth temperature: 37°C
  Growth strain: DH5alpha
  Copy number: High Copy
Gene/Insert
  Gene/Insert name: SERT
  Species: H. sapiens (human)
  Entrez Gene: SLC6A4 (a.k.a. 5-HTT, 5-HTTLPR, 5HTT, HTT, OCD1, SERT, SERT1, hSERT)
  Promoter: CMV
  Tag / fusion protein: EYFP (C terminal on backbone)
  Cloning method: Restriction Enzyme; 5′ cloning site HindIII (not destroyed); 3′ cloning site EcoRI (not destroyed)
  Sequencing primers: 5′ CMV-F; 3′ EGFP-N
Terms and licenses: Academic/Nonprofit Terms; Industry Terms: Not Available to Industry
How to cite: hSERT-N1-pEYFP was a gift from Harald Sitte (Addgene plasmid # 70105 ; http://n2t.net/addgene:70105 ; RRID:Addgene_70105)
