>Addgene plasmid #70105 | hSERT-N1-pEYFP | addgene partial sequence | sequence record 129892 | CMV-F 5'-CGCAAATGGGCGGTAGGCGTG-3'
AGCAGAGCTGGTTTAGTGAACCGTCAGATCCGCTAGCGCTACCGGACTCAGATCTCGAGCTCAAGCTTCT
ACACCATCCGTCCCGATGGAGACGACGCCCTTGAATTCTCAGAAGCAGCTATCAGCGTGTGAAGATGGAG
AAGATTGTCAGGAAAACGGAGTTCTACAGAAGGTTGTTCCCACCCCAGGGGACAAAGTGGAGTCCGGGCA
AATATCCAATGGGTACTCAGCAGTTCCAAGTCCTGGTGCGGGAGATGACACACGGCACTCTATCCCAGCG
ACCACCACCACCCTAGTGGCTGAGCTTCATCAAGGGGAACGGGAGACCTGGGGCAAGAAGGTGGATTTCC
TTCTCTCAGTGATTGGCTATGCTGTGGACCTGGGCAATGTCTGGCGCTTCCCCTACATATGTTACCAGAA
TGGAGGGGGGGCATTCCTCCTCCCCTACACCATCATGGCCATTTTTGGGGGAATCCCGCTCTTTTACATG
GAGCTCGCACTGGGACAGTACCACCGAAATGGATGCATTTCAATATGGAGGAAAATCTGCCCGATTTTCA
AAGGGATTGGTTATGCCATCTGCATCATTGCCTTTTACATTGCTTCCTACTACAACACCATCATGGCCTG
GGCGCTATACTACCTCATCTCCTCCTTCACGGACCAGCTGCCCTGGACCAGCTGCAAGAACTCCTGGAAC
ACTGGCAACTGCACCAATTACTTCTCCGAGGACAACATCACCTGGACCCTCCATTCCACGTCCCCTGCTG
AAGAATTTTACACGCGCCACGTCCTGCAGATCCACCGGTCTAAGGGGCTCCAGGACCTGGGGGGCATCAG
CTGGCAGCTGGCCCTCTGCATCATGCTGATCTTCACTGTTATCTACTTCAGCATCTGGAAAGGCGTCAAG
ACCTCTGGCAAGGTGGTGTGGGTGACAGCCACCTTCCCT
