>Addgene plasmid #70105 | hSERT-N1-pEYFP | addgene partial sequence | sequence record 129893 | EGFP-N 5'-CGTCGCCGTCCAGCTCGACCAG-3'
GCTCCTCGCCCTTGCTCACCATGGTGGCGACCGGTGGATCCCGGGCCCGCGGTACCGTCGACTGCAGAAT
TCCCACAGCATTCAAGCGGATGTCCCCACAAGGAATTTCTGTTGGTGTTTCTGGGGTAATACTTTTAATA
ATACGCTCTTTAAATGTCCCTGGAGTGATGATCAACCGATAAGCTATATATGTGGGGATGCAAATGAAAG
ATGAGGTTCCTATGCAGTAACCCAAGATGATACTCCAGTAAGGATAATTATATTGGAAAAGTCGTAGTTG
TGGCGGGCTCATCAGAAAACTGCAAATGATGAACAGGAGAAACAGAGGGCTGATGGCCACCCAGCAGATC
CTCCAGAACCACCCCGGGCTGAAGCCGAGCATTTCCTTCACGTCCCTGCAGAACTGAGTGATGCCATAGA
ACCAAGACACAGCGACTGCTTCGATCAGCGCGACAGTGAGCACTGCGGGCCCCGTGGCATACTCCTCCAG
CAGCTTCACCACGTAGGCCCCTCCAAAAGTCAGGGTGACCAGGGATCCAAAGAAGCAGGTGATGACCACG
GCGAGCACGAACCGCTCCCGGCGCTTGGCCCAGACGTGTGGGAACTCATCCAGCACAGCCGTGATCACCC
CCTCCAAGCCTGCAAACGTGCTGTCCAAGCCCAGCGTGATTAACATCAGAAAGAAGATGATGGCAAAGAA
AGTGGACGCTGGCATGTTGGCTATCGCTTCTGCATACGTGATGAAGAGGAGGCTGGGACCTGCGTCTTTG
GCCACCTCAGACACATCTTCATTCCTCATCTCAGCCATGTAACCGAGCACTGTGAAGATGACAAATCCCG
AAACGAAGCTCGTCATGCAGTTCACCACGCTGGTCACCAGGGCATCTTGGTAGCAGTTGTTGTTGAACTT
GTTGTAGCTAGCAAAAGCCAGCAGGACCCCAAAGCCCGGACCAAGAGAGAAGAAGATCTGAGCGGCTGCA
TCTATCCACACCCCTGTCTCCAGGAGTTTCTGCCAATTGGGTTTCAAGTAGAAGAGAACACCCCTCCAGG
CTCCAGGGAGGGTGGCACCCCTCAC
